Addgene plasmid #49857: pcDNA3.2-Cx43-ML-HA
Purpose: Encodes human connexin 43 with all internal methionines mutated to leucine and a C_terminal HA epitope fusion tag
Depositing lab: Robin Shaw. Depositing organization: Cedars-Sinai Medical Center. Publication: Autoregulation of Connexin43 Gap Junction Formation by Internally Translated Isoforms. Smyth JW, Shaw RM. Cell Rep. 2013 Nov 5. pii: S2211-1247(13)00578-0. doi: 10.1016/j.celrep.2013.10.009. PubMed 24210816.
Backbone
  Vector backbone: pcDNA3.2/HA-DEST
  Backbone manufacturer: Invitrogen
  Backbone size w/o insert (bp): 7711
  Total vector size (bp): 8893
  Modifications to backbone: Replaced V5 c-terminal fusion tag with HA tag
  Vector type: Mammalian Expression
  Selectable markers: Neomycin (select with G418)
Growth in bacteria
  Bacterial resistance: Ampicillin, 100 μg/mL
  Growth temperature: 37°C
  Growth strain: DH5alpha
  Copy number: High Copy
Gene/Insert
  Gene/Insert name: Connexin 43 (alt name: GJA1)
  Species: H. sapiens (human)
  Insert size (bp): 1146
  Mutation: All internal Methionines mutated to Leucine. Contains several wobble mutations to confer resistance to siRNA. No stop codon to create c-terminal fusion
  GenBank ID: NM_000165.3
  Entrez Gene: GJA1 (a.k.a. AVSD3, CMDR, CX43, EKVP, EKVP3, GJAL, HLHS1, HSS, ODDD, PPKCA)
  Promoter: CMV
  Tag / fusion protein: HA (C terminal on backbone)
  Cloning method: Gateway Cloning
  Sequencing primers: 5′ CMV-F; 3′ TK-pA-R
Terms and licenses: Academic/Nonprofit Terms; Industry Terms: Not Available to Industry
How to cite: pcDNA3.2-Cx43-ML-HA was a gift from Robin Shaw (Addgene plasmid # 49857 ; http://n2t.net/addgene:49857 ; RRID:Addgene_49857)
