[The description below was written by a language model from this plasmid's Addgene catalogue record.]
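Description:
pcDNA3.2-Cx43-ML-HA is a mammalian expression plasmid built on a modified Invitrogen pcDNA3.2 Gateway destination backbone (pcDNA3.2/HA-DEST), in which the usual C-terminal V5 epitope has been replaced by an HA tag. It is maintained in E. coli as a high-copy plasmid under ampicillin selection. It also carries a neomycin resistance marker, so transfected mammalian cells can be selected with G418. The total size is recorded as about 8.9 kb. No feature table is provided, so details of origins and polyadenylation signals are not itemised, although the listed 3′ sequencing primer points to a TK polyadenylation region downstream of the insert.

The payload is the human connexin 43 (GJA1) coding sequence, about 1.1 kb, introduced by Gateway recombination and driven by the CMV promoter. The stop codon has been removed so that the reading frame continues into the backbone-encoded HA tag, giving a C-terminally tagged protein detectable with anti-HA antibodies. Every internal methionine codon has been changed to leucine, leaving only the initiating methionine. According to the associated publication title, connexin 43 gap junction formation is regulated by internally translated isoforms, so this "ML" mutant is presumably intended to express the full-length protein while eliminating internal AUG start sites that could produce shorter C-terminal products. The insert also contains several wobble (synonymous) mutations that make the transcript resistant to siRNA. This allows expression of the mutant in cells where endogenous GJA1 has been knocked down, as in rescue experiments.
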