>Addgene plasmid #49857 | pcDNA3.2-Cx43-ML-HA | addgene partial sequence | sequence record 76804 | CMV-F 5'-CGCAAATGGGCGGTAGGCGTG-3'
ATCGAAATTAATACGACTCACTATAGGGAGACCCAAGCTGGCTAGTTAAGCTATCAACAAGTTTGTACAA
AAAAGCAGGCTTCACCATGGGTGACTGGAGCGCCTTAGGCAAACTCCTTGACAAGGTTCAAGCCTACTCA
ACTGCTGGAGGGAAGGTGTGGCTGTCAGTACTTTTCATTTTCCGAATCCTGCTGCTGGGGACAGCGGTTG
AGTCAGCCTGGGGCGACGAACAATCCGCATTCCGCTGTAACACTCAGCAACCTGGTTGTGAAAATGTCTG
CTATGACAAGTCTTTCCCAATCTCTCATGTGCGCTTCTGGGTCCTGCAGATCATATTTGTGTCTGTACCC
ACACTCTTGTACCTGGCTCATGTGTTCTATGTGCTACGAAAGGAAGAGAAACTGAACAAGAAAGAGGAAG
AACTCAAGGTTGCCCAAACTGATGGTGTCAATGTGGACCTACACTTGAAGCAGATTGAGATAAAGAAGTT
CAAGTACGGTATTGAAGAGCATGGTAAGGTGAAACTACGAGGGGGGTTGCTGCGAACCTACATCATCAGT
ATCCTCTTCAAGTCTATCTTTGAGGTGGCCTTCTTGCTGATCCAGTGGTACATCTATGGATTCAGCTTGA
GTGCTGTTTACACTTGCAAAAGAGATCCCTGCCCACATCAGGTGGACTGTTTCCTCTCTCGCCCCACGGA
GAAAACCATCTTCATCATCTTCTTACTGGTGGTGTCCTTGGTGTCCCTGGCCTTGAATATCATTGAACTC
TTCTATGTTTTCTTCAAGGGCGTTA
