>Addgene plasmid #49857 | pcDNA3.2-Cx43-ML-HA | addgene partial sequence | sequence record 76807 | TK-pA-R 5'-ttgtctccttccgtgtttca-3'
TAACCGGTACGCGTAGACTCGAGTCATTACTAACCGGTACGCGCGTAATCTGGGACGTCGTATGGGTACG
GGCCGCCTAGATCAACCACTTTGTACAAGAAAGCTGGGTAGATCTCCAGGTCATCAGGCCGAGGTCTGCT
GCTGGCACGACTGCTGGCTCTGCTTGAAGGTCGCTGGTCCACAATGGCTAGTGGCTGTAATTCATGTCCA
GCAGCTAGTTTTTTTGAATTCTGGTTATCATCGGGGAAATCAAAAGGCTGTGCATGGGAGTTAGAGATGG
TGCTTCCCGCCTGCCCTAGTCGATTTTGTTCTGCACTGTAATTAGCCCAGTTTTGCTCACTTGCTTGCTT
GTTGTAATTGCGGCAAGAAGAATTGTTTCTGTCGCCAGTAACCAGCTTGTACCCAGGAGGAGATAGAGGC
GAGAGGGGAGCGGTTGGTGAGGAGCAGCCATTGAAATAAGCATATTTTTGAGACCCACAGTCTTTGGCAG
GGCTCAGCGCACCACTGGTCGCATGGTAAGGGTCGCTCTTTCCCTTAACCCGATCCTTAACGCCCTTGAA
GAAAACATAGAAGAGTTCAATGATATTCAAGGCCAGGGACACCAAGGACACCACCAGTAAGAAGATGATG
AAGATGGTTTTCTCCGTGGGGCGAGAGAGGAAACAGTCCACCTGATGTGGGCAGGGATCTCTTTTGCAAG
TGTAAACAGCACTCAAGCTGAATCCATAGATGTACCACTGGATCAGCAAGAAGG
